>Addgene plasmid #191929 | pET28 sf:bleach.1 | addgene full sequence | sequence record 379972 | Addgene NGS Result
TAATACGACTCACTATAGGGGAATTGTGAGCGGATAACAATTCCCCTCTAGAAATAATTTTGTTTAACTT
TAAGAAGGAGATATACCATGGGCAGCAGCCATCATCATCATCATCACGTTAGCAAGGGCGAGGAGCTGTT
CACCGGCGTAGTCCCCATACTTGTTGAGTTGGACGGTGATGTTAATGGTCACAAGTTCTCGGTCCGCGGA
GAAGGGGAAGGCGACGCCACCAATGGCAAGCTGACTCTCAAGTTCATCTGTACTACTGGCAAACTCCCAG
TGCCTTGGCCTACCCTTGTTACTACGCTGACCTACGGAGTCCAATGCTTCAGCCGGTACCCTGACCATAT
GAAAAGACACGATTTCTTCAAGTCAGCGATGCCAGAGGGGTATGTTCAAGAACGTACCATCTCATTCAAG
GATGACGGCACTTACAAATTGCGTGCAGAAGTAAAGTTCGAGGGCGACACACTCGTTAATCGGATCGAAC
TTAAGGGTATTGACTTCAAAGAAGACGGGAACATTCTTGGTCACAAGCTGGAGTACAATATGAACAGCCA
TAATGTATACATAACAGCGGACAAGCAAAAGAATGGGATTAAAGCAAATTTCAAAGTTCGGCACAACGTT
GAAGACGGTTCGGTCCAGCTTGCGGATCATTATCAACAAAACACACCTATTGGAGATGGACCTGTGCTCT
TACCAGATAACCACTACCTGAGTACCCAATCCGTACTGTCAAAAGATCCTAATGAAAAGAGAGATCACAT
GGTTGTCCTTGAATTTGTGACTGCGGCGGGCATTACTCTCGGCATGGACGAGCTGTATAAGTAATGAGAT
CCGGCTGCTAACAAAGCCCGAAAGGAAGCTGAGTTGGCTGCTGCCACCGCTGAGCAATAACTAGCATAAC
CCCTTGGGGCCTCTAAACGGGTCTTGAGGGGTTTTTTGCTGAAAGGAGGAACTATATCCGGATTGGCGAA
TGGG
[124 nt withheld, positions 985-1108]
C
[91 nt withheld, positions 1110-1200]
A
[49 nt withheld, positions 1202-1250]
CCTTTGACGTTGGAGTCCACGTTCTTT
[37 nt withheld, positions 1278-1314]
ACCCTATCTCGGTCTATTCTTTTGATTTATAAGGGATTTTGCCGATTTCGGCCTATTGGTTAAAAAATGA
GCTGATTTAACAAAAATTTAACGCGAATTTTAACAAAATATTAACGCTTACAATTTAGGTGGCACTTTTC
GGGGAAATGTGCGCGGAACCCCTATTTGTTTATTTTTCTAAATACATTCAAATATGTATCCGCTCATGAA
TTAATTCTTAGAAAAACTCATCGAGCATCAAATGAAACTGCAATTTATTCATATCAGGATTATCAATACC
ATATTTTTGAAAAAGCCGTTTCTGTAATGAAGGAGAAAACTCACCGAGGCAGTTCCATAGGATGGCAAGA
TCCTGGTATCGGTCTGCGATTCCGACTCGTCCAACATCAATACAACCTATTAATTTCCCCTCGTCAAAAA
TAAGGTTATCAAGTGAGAAATCACCATGAGTGACGACTGAATCCGGTGAGAATGGCAAAAGTTTATGCAT
TTCTTTCCAGACTTGTTCAACAGGCCAGCCATTACGCTCGTCATCAAAATCACTCGCATCAACCAAACCG
TTATTCATTCGTGATTGCGCCTGAGCGAGACGAAATACGCGATCGCTGTTAAAAGGACAATTACAAACAG
GAATCGAATGCAACCGGCGCAGGAACACTGCCAGCGCATCAACAATATTTTCACCTGAATCAGGATATTC
TTCTAATACCTGGAATGCTGTTTTCCCGGGGATCGCAGTGGTGAGTAACCATGCATCATCAGGAGTACGG
ATAAAATGCTTGATGGTCGGAAGAGGCATAAATTCCGTCAGCCAGTTTAGTCTGACCATCTCATCTGTAA
CATCATTGGCAACGCTACCTTTGCCATGTTTCAGAAACAACTCTGGCGCATCGGGCTTCCCATACAATCG
ATAGATTGTCGCACCTGATTGCCCGACATTATCGCGAGCCCATTTATACCCATATAAATCAGCATCCATG
TTGGAATTTAATCGCGGCCTAGAGCAAGACGTTTCCCGTTGAATATGGCTCATAACACCCCTTGTATTAC
TGTTTATGTAAGCAGACAGTTTTATTGTTCATGACCAAAATCCCTTAACGTGAGTTTTCGTTCCACTGAG
CGTCAGACCCCGTAGAAAAGATCAAAGGATCTTCTTGAGATCCTTTTTTTCTGCGCGTAATCTGCTGCTT
GCAAACAAAAAAACCACCGCTACCAGCGGTGGTTTGTTTGCCGGATCAAGAGCTACCAACTCTTTTTCCG
AAGGTAACTGGCTTCAGCAGAGCGCAGATACCAAATACTGTCCTTCTAGTGTAGCCGTAGTTAGGCCACC
ACTTCAAGAACTCTGTAGCACCGCCTACATACCTCGCTCTGCTAATCCTGTTACCAGTGGCTGCTGCCAG
TGGCGATAAGTCGTGTCTTACCGGGTTGGACTCAAGACGATAGTTACCGGATAAGGCGCAGCGGTCGGGC
TGAACGGGGGGTTCGTGCACACAGCCCAGCTTGGAGCGAACGACCTACACCGAACTGAGATACCTACAGC
GTGAGCTATGAGAAAGCGCCACGCTTCCCGAAGGGAGAAAGGCGGACAGGTATCCGGTAAGCGGCAGGGT
CGGAACAGGAGAGCGCACGAGGGAGCTTCCAGGGGGAAACGCCTGGTATCTTTATAGTCCTGTCGGGTTT
CGCCACCTCTGACTTGAGCGTCGATTTTTGTGATGCTCGTCAGGGGGGCGGAGCCTATGGAAAAACGCCA
GCAACGCGGCCTTTTTACGGTTCCTGGCCTTTTGCTGGCCTTTTGCTCACATGTTCTTTCCTGCGTTATC
CCCTGATTCTGTGGATAACCGTATTACCGCCTTTGAGTGAGCTGATACCGCTCGCCGCAGCCGAACGACC
GAGCGCAGCGAGTCAGTGAGCGAGGAAGCGGAAGAGCGCCTGATGCGGTATTTTCTCCTTACGCATCTGT
GCGGTATTTCACACCGCAATGGTGCACTCTCAGTACAATCTGCTCTGATGCCGCATAGTTAAGCCAGTAT
ACACTCCGCTATCGCTACGTGACTGGGTCATGGCTGCGCCCCGACACCCGCCAACACCCGCTGACGCGCC
CTGACGGGCTTGTCTGCTCCCGGCATCCGCTTACAGACAAGCTGTGACCGTCTCCGGGAGCTGCATGTGT
CAGAGGTTTTCACCGTCATCACCGAAACGCGCGAGGCAGCTGCGGTAAAGCTCATCAGCGTGGTCGTGAA
GCGATTCACAGATGTCTGCCTGTTCATCCGCGTCCAGCTCGTTGAGTTTCTCCAGAAGCGTTAATGTCTG
GCTTCTGATAAAGCGGGCCATGTTAAGGGCGGTTTTTTCCTGTTTGGTCACTGATGCCTCCGTGTAAGGG
GGATTTCTGTTCATGGGGGTAATGATACCGATGAAACGAGAGAGGATGCTCACGATACGGGTTACTGATG
ATGAACATGCCCGGTTACTGGAACGTTGTGAGGGTAAACAACTGGCGGTATGGATGCGGCGGGACCAGAG
AAAAATCACTCAGGGTCAATGCCAGCGCTTCGTTAATACAGATGTAGGTGTTCCACAGGGTAGCCAGCAG
CATCCTGCGATGCAGATCCGGAACATAATGGTGCAGGGCGCTGACTTCCGCGTTTCCAGACTTTACGAAA
CACGGAAACCGAAGACCATTCATGTTGTTGCTCAGGTCGCAGACGTTTTGCAGCAGCAGTCGCTTCACGT
TCGCTCGCGTATCGGTGATTCATTCTGCTAACCAGTAAGGCAACCCCGCCAGCCTAGCCGGGTCCTCAAC
GACAGGAGCACGATCATGCGCACCCGTGGGGCCGCCATGCCGGCGATAATGGCCTGCTTCTCGCCGAAAC
GTTTGGTGGCGGGACCAGTGACGAAGGCTTGAGCGAGGGCGTGCAAGATTCCGAATACCGCAAGCGACAG
GCCGATCATCGTCGCGCTCCAGCGAAAGCGGTCCTCGCCGAAAATGACCCAGAGCGCTGCCGGCACCTGT
CCTACGAGTTGCATGATAAAGAAGACAGTCATAAGTGCGGCGACGATAGTCATGCCCCGCGCCCACCGGA
AGGAGCTGACTGGGTTGAAGGCTCTCAAGGGCATCGGTCGAGATCCCGGTGCCTAATGAGTGAGCTAACT
TACATTAATTGCGTTGCGCTCACTGCCCGCTTTCCAGTCGGGAAACCTGTCGTGCCAGCTGCATTAATGA
ATCGGCCAACGCGCGGGGAGAGGCGGTTTGCGTATTGGGCGCCAGGGTGGTTTTTCTTTTCACCAGTGAG
ACGGGCAACAGCTGATTGCCCTTCACCGCCTGGCCCTGAGAGAGTTGCAGCAAGCGGTCCACGCTGGTTT
GCCCCAGCAGGCGAAAATCCTGTTTGATGGTGGTTAACGGCGGGATATAACATGAGCTGTCTTCGGTATC
GTCGTATCCCACTACCGAGATATCCGCACCAACGCGCAGCCCGGACTCGGTAATGGCGCGCATTGCGCCC
AGCGCCATCTGATCGTTGGCAACCAGCATCGCAGTGGGAACGATGCCCTCATTCAGCATTTGCATGGTTT
GTTGAAAACCGGACATGGCACTCCAGTCGCCTTCCCGTTCCGCTATCGGCTGAATTTGATTGCGAGTGAG
ATATTTATGCCAGCCAGCCAGACGCAGACGCGCCGAGACAGAACTTAATGGGCCCGCTAACAGCGCGATT
TGCTGGTGACCCAATGCGACCAGATGCTCCACGCCCAGTCGCGTACCGTCTTCATGGGAGAAAATAATAC
TGTTGATGGGTGTCTGGTCAGAGACATCAAGAAATAACGCCGGAACATTAGTGCAGGCAGCTTCCACAGC
AATGGCATCCTGGTCATCCAGCGGATAGTTAATGATCAGCCCACTGACGCGTTGCGCGAGAAGATTGTGC
ACCGCCGCTTTACAGGCTTCGACGCCGCTTCGTTCTACCATCGACACCACCACGCTGGCACCCAGTTGAT
CGGCGCGAGATTTAATCGCCGCGACAATTTGCGACGGCGCGTGCAGGGCCAGACTGGAGGTGGCAACGCC
AATCAGCAACGACTGTTTGCCCGCCAGTTGTTGTGCCACGCGGTTGGGAATGTAATTCAGCTCCGCCATC
GCCGCTTCCACTTTTTCCCGCGTTTTCGCAGAAACGTGGCTGGCCTGGTTCACCACGCGGGAAACGGTCT
GATAAGAGACACCGGCATACTCTGCGACATCGTATAACGTTACTGGTTTCACATTCACCACCCTGAATTG
ACTCTCTTCCGGGCGCTATCATGCCATACCGCGAAAGGTTTTGCGCCATTCGATGGTGTCCGGGATCTCG
ACGCTCTCCCTTATGCGACTCCTGCATTAGGAAGCAGCCCAGTAGTAGGTTGAGGCCGTTGAGCACCGCC
GCCGCAAGGAATGGTGCATGCAAGGAGATGGCGCCCAACAGTCCCCCGGCCACGGGGCCTGCCACCATAC
CCACGCCGAAACAAGCGCTCATGAGCCCGAAGTGGCGAGCCCGATCTTCCCCATCGGTGATGTCGGCGAT
ATAGGCGCCAGCAACCGCACCTGTGGCGCCGGTGATGCCGGCCACGATGCGTCCGGCGTAGAGGATCGAG
ATCTCGATCCCGCGAAAT
Features (pLannotate 1.2.2; 19 found; start..end, strand, type, name):
      1..19      +  promoter       T7 promoter: promoter for bacteriophage T7 RNA polymerase
     20..44      +  protein_bind   lac operator: The lac repressor binds to the lac operator to inhibit transcription in E. coli. This inhibition can be relieved by adding lactose or isopropyl-β-D-thiogalactopyranoside (IPTG). lac repressor encoded by lacI
     59..81      +  RBS            RBS: efficient ribosome binding site from bacteriophage T7 gene 10 (Olins and Rangwala, 1989)
    100..116     +  CDS            capTEV™ (fragment): composite tag for in vivo biotinylation, TEV protease cleavage, and 6xHis tagging
    121..831     +  CDS            Superfolder GFP: Superfolder GFP is a basic (constitutively fluorescent) green fluorescent protein published in 2005, derived from Aequorea victoria. It is reported to be a very rapidly-maturing weak dimer.
    844..893     +  CDS            SET1 (fragment): solubility-enhancement tag derived from T7 phage gene 10B
    901..948     +  terminator     T7 terminator: transcription terminator for bacteriophage T7 RNA polymerase
    985..1413    +  rep_origin     f1 ori (sequence partly withheld): f1 bacteriophage origin of replication; arrow indicates direction of (+) strand synthesis
   1466..1523    +  promoter       AmpR promoter (fragment): bla
   1532..2347    -  CDS            KanR: aminoglycoside phosphotransferase; aph(3')-Ia; confers resistance to kanamycin in bacteria or G418 (Geneticin®) in eukaryotes
   2469..3057    +  rep_origin     ori: high-copy-number ColE1/pMB1/pBR322/pUC origin of replication
   3243..3382    -  misc_feature   bom: basis of mobility region from pBR322
   3484..3675    -  CDS            rop: Rop protein, which maintains plasmids at low copy number; rop
   3692..4072    +  CDS            YPB1_ECOLX: Protein predicted: Swiss-Prot protein existence level 4. From Escherichia coli.
   4144..4435    -  CDS            TcR (fragment): tetracycline efflux protein; tet; confers resistance to tetracycline
   4450..4471    -  protein_bind   CAP binding site: CAP binding activates transcription in the presence of cAMP. E. coli catabolite activator protein
   4484..5566    -  CDS            lacI: lac repressor; lacI; The lac repressor binds to the lac operator to inhibit transcription in E. coli. This inhibition can be relieved by adding lactose or isopropyl-β-D-thiogalactopyranoside (IPTG).
   5567..5644    -  promoter       lacI promoter: lacI
   5652..5931    -  CDS            TcR (fragment): tetracycline efflux protein; tet; confers resistance to tetracycline
