[The description below was written by a language model from this plasmid's Addgene catalogue record and pLannotate feature annotations shown in this document.]
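Description:
pET28 sf:bleach.1 is a bacterial expression plasmid built on the pET28 backbone that encodes a computationally designed variant of green fluorescent protein. The sequenced plasmid is 5,952 nt. It is maintained in E. coli through a ColE1/pMB1-type origin accompanied by the bom and rop elements inherited from pBR322, and it is selected with kanamycin through an aph(3')-Ia resistance gene. The catalogue lists it as high copy, although rop normally moderates copy number. An f1 phage origin is also present. Short tetracycline-resistance fragments and a predicted E. coli ORF in the annotation appear to be pBR322-derived backbone remnants rather than functional parts.

The payload is a roughly 750 bp Aequorea victoria GFP coding sequence, recognised by the annotation as superfolder GFP. It carries the substitutions T108L, Y145M, T167V and L220V, and the depositor notes that the design was generated with the htFuncLib algorithm. Expression follows the standard pET arrangement. A T7 promoter with an adjacent lac operator and the T7 gene 10 ribosome binding site drives the open reading frame, a T7 terminator closes it, and the plasmid-borne lacI gene supplies the repressor. Transcription therefore requires a host providing T7 RNA polymerase and is inducible with IPTG. An N-terminal His tag allows metal-affinity purification; the short "capTEV" fragment annotated just upstream of GFP most likely reflects this His stretch. The small "SET1" fragment downstream is probably vector-derived sequence. The insert was placed using BsaI sites that were destroyed during cloning.

The plasmid is suited to producing and purifying this GFP design for characterisation, as part of a study of a designed active-site library of functional GFP variants. The name hints at a bleaching-related phenotype, but the record does not describe its properties.
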