Addgene plasmid #191929: pET28 sf:bleach.1
Purpose: Encodes a GFP design, sf:bleach.1
Depositing lab: Sarel Fleishman. Depositing organization: Weizmann Institute of Science. Publication: Designed active-site library reveals thousands of functional GFP variants. Weinstein JY, Marti-Gomez C, Lipsh-Sokolik R, Hoch SY, Liebermann D, Nevo R, Weissman H, Petrovich-Kopitman E, Margulies D, Ivankov D, McCandlish DM, Fleishman SJ. Nat Commun. 2023 May 20;14(1):2890. doi: 10.1038/s41467-023-38099-z. PubMed 37210560.
Backbone
  Vector backbone: pET28
  Backbone size w/o insert (bp): 5209
  Vector type: Bacterial Expression
Growth in bacteria
  Bacterial resistance: Kanamycin, 50 μg/mL
  Growth temperature: 37°C
  Growth strain: DH5alpha
  Copy number: High Copy
Gene/Insert
  Gene/Insert name: sf:bleach.1
  Species: Aequorea victoria
  Insert size (bp): 747
  Mutation: T108L Y145M T167V L220V
  Promoter: T7
  Tag / fusion protein: His Tag (N terminal on insert)
  Cloning method: Restriction Enzyme; 5′ cloning site BsaI (destroyed during cloning); 3′ cloning site BsaI (destroyed during cloning)
  Sequencing primers: 5′ TAATACGACTCACTATAGGG; 3′ gctagttattgctcagcgg
Terms and licenses: Academic/Nonprofit Terms; Industry Terms: Not Available to Industry
Depositor comments: Design created by the htFuncLib algorithm
How to cite: pET28 sf:bleach.1 was a gift from Sarel Fleishman (Addgene plasmid # 191929 ; http://n2t.net/addgene:191929 ; RRID:Addgene_191929)
